>Addgene plasmid #27199 | VDAC2_R (OZ524) | addgene partial sequence | sequence record 33611 | 27199 with OK.61 (5' GGGTAGTACGATGACGGAACCTGTC 3')
ATTGTGCAAAGGCCCTGAGAAAAATCCAAGCTTTGGCGGCCGCTGACTACAAAGACGATGATGACAAATC
TAGACCCGGGGAGCGCCCCTTCCAGTGTCGCATTTGCATGCGGAACTTTTCGACCGCGGCGGTGCTTACC
CGGCATACCCGTACTCATACCGGTGAAAAACCGTTTCAGTGTCGGATCTGTATGCGAAATTTCTCCCTCC
CCCACCACTTGCAGCGGCATCTACGTACGCACACCGGCGAGAAGCCATTCCAATGCCGAATATGCATGCG
CAACTTCAGTCTCAAGCACGACCTGCGGAGGCACCTAAAAACCCACCTGAGGGGATCCTCTGCACAGTAG
TAACTAGAGACTAGAAAAAGGCCGACAAGTCCCGCTCCGCTGAAGATCCTGGCGTAATAGCGAAGAGGCC
CGCACCGATCGCCCTTCCCAACAGTTGCGCAGCCTGAATGGCGAATGGG
[124 nt withheld, positions 470-593]
C
[91 nt withheld, positions 595-685]
A
[49 nt withheld, positions 687-735]
CCTTTGACGTTGGAGTCCACGTTCTTTAATAA
[32 nt withheld, positions 768-799]
ACCCTATCTCGGTCTATTCTTTTGATTTATAAGGGATTTTGCCGATTTCGGCCTATTGTAAATATATACA
ATA
