[The description below was written by a language model from this plasmid's Addgene catalogue record.]
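Description:
VDAC2_R (OZ524) is a low-copy, kanamycin-selected bacterial plasmid built on the MG414 backbone (about 5.5 kb without insert) and catalogued as a zebrafish-targeting reagent. It carries a roughly 270 bp insert encoding an engineered zinc finger array, cloned between XbaI and BamHI sites that both remain intact so the array can be excised again. The array was produced by the OPEN (oligomerized pool engineering) selection approach and is designed to recognise a nine-base-pair half-site within the zebrafish vdac2 gene (voltage-dependent anion channel 2). The plasmid does not contain any vdac2 sequence itself. It must be propagated in a host carrying the lacIq allele of the lac repressor, which suggests lac-regulated expression, but the record does not name the promoter, the origin of replication or any fusion partner, and no feature table is provided.

The construct is a source clone rather than a ready-to-use nuclease. To make a functional zinc finger nuclease, the array has to be subcloned into a separate ZFN expression vector that supplies the FokI cleavage domain. It must then be paired with the complementary left-hand array, VDAC2_L (OZ523), so that the two FokI fusions can dimerise across the target site and introduce a double-strand break that leads to targeted mutations. The array showed about 6.5-fold activation on its intended half-site in a bacterial two-hybrid binding assay. According to the depositor, it has not yet been tested as a nuclease for its ability to induce mutations at the vdac2 locus.
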