Addgene plasmid #27199: VDAC2_R (OZ524)
Depositing lab: Keith Joung. Depositing organization: Massachusetts General Hospital. Publication: Rapid "open-source" engineering of customized zinc-finger nucleases for highly efficient gene modification. Maeder ML, Thibodeau-Beganny S, Osiak A, Wright DA, Anthony RM, Eichtinger M, Jiang T, Foley JE, Winfrey RJ, Townsend JA, Unger-Wallace E, Sander JD, Muller-Lerch F, Fu F, Pearlberg J, Goebel C, Dassie JP, Pruett-Miller SM, Porteus MH, Sgroi DC, Iafrate AJ, Dobbs D, McCray PB, Cathomen T, Voytas DF, Joung JK. Mol Cell. 2008 Jul 25. 31(2):294-301. 10.1016/j.molcel.2008.06.016 PubMed 18657511.
Backbone
  Vector backbone: MG414
  Backbone size w/o insert (bp): 5493
  Vector type: Zebrafish Targeting
Growth in bacteria
  Bacterial resistance: Kanamycin, 50 μg/mL
  Growth temperature: 37°C
  Growth strain: XL1 Blue
  Growth instructions: Requires a bacterial strain such as XL1 Blue, that expresses the lacIq allele of lac repressor
  Copy number: Low Copy
Gene/Insert
  Gene/Insert name: Zinc finger array targeting VDAC2 (alt names: voltage-dependent anion channel 2; OZ524)
  Species: D. rerio (zebrafish)
  Insert size (bp): 270
  GenBank ID: ENSDARG00000013623
  Entrez Gene: vdac2 (a.k.a. zgc:55795, zgc:77621, wu:fa01a08, wu:fa98a10, wu:fb50g11)
  Cloning method: Restriction Enzyme; 5′ cloning site XbaI (not destroyed); 3′ cloning site BamHI (not destroyed)
  Sequencing primers: 5′ OK.61 GGGTAGTACGATGACGGAACCTGTC
Terms and licenses: Academic/Nonprofit Terms; Industry Terms: Not Available to Industry
Depositor comments: This plasmid encodes a zinc finger array targeting half of a target sequence in the zebrafish gene VDAC2 (see below). Please note that this plasmid does NOT contain the VDAC2 sequence. Users must order the complementary plasmid VDAC2_L (OZ523) [Addgene plasmid 27198] in order to create a zinc finger nuclease (ZFN) pair to introduce targeted mutations into this specific zebrafish gene. Users will also need to clone the zinc finger (ZF) insert of this plasmid into a zinc finger nuclease (ZFN) vector to express a FOKI fusion product. Examples of possible ZFN expression vectors that can be used are: pST1374 (Addgene plasmid 13426), pMLM290 (Addgene plasmid 21872), pMLM292 (Addgene plasmid 21873), pMLM800 (Addgene plasmid 27202) and pMLM802 (Addgene plasmid 27203). This zinc finger array was tested for binding activity to the sequence 5'-GCTGGTGTC-3' in a bacterial two hybrid assay, and resulted in 6.53 fold activation. However, this array has not yet been tested for activity as a zinc finger nuclease (i.e. for its ability to induce mutations at the intended locus). Scientists using this zinc finger array in a publication should notify and acknowledge NIH grant number R01 GM088040 in the publication. Other Articles: "Oligomerized pool engineering (OPEN): an 'open-source' protocol for making customized zinc-finger arrays." Maeder ML et al. (Nat Protoc. 2009 Sept 17. 4(10):1471-1501. Pubmed ID: 19798082 "Targeted mutagenesis in zebrafish using customized zinc-finger nucleases." Foley JE et al. (Nat Protoc. 2009 Dec 3. 4(12):1855-1867. Pubmed ID: 20010934
How to cite: VDAC2_R (OZ524) was a gift from Keith Joung (Addgene plasmid # 27199 ; http://n2t.net/addgene:27199 ; RRID:Addgene_27199)
